>Addgene plasmid #55568 | mTurquoise-Lysosomes-20 | depositor partial sequence | sequence record 85975 | insert sequence
ATCCGCTAGCGCTACCGGACTCAGATCTCGAGCGCCACCATGGCGGCCCCGGGCGCCCGGCGTCCGCTGC
TCCTGTTGCTGCTGGCAGGCCTTGCACACAGCGCCCCAGCACTGTTCGAGGTGAAAGACAACAACGGCAC
AGCGTGTATAATGGCCAGCTTCTCTGCCTCCTTTCTGACCACCTATGAGGCTGGACATGTTTCTAAGGTC
TCGAATATGACCCTGCCAGCCTCTGCAGAAGTCCTGAAGAATAGCAGCTCTTGTGGTGAAAAGAATGCTT
CTGAGCCCACCCTCGCAATCACCTTTGGAGAAGGATATTTACTGAAACTCACCTTCACAAAAAACACAAC
ACGTTACAGTGTCCAGCACATGTATTTCACATATAACCTGTCAGACACACAATTCTTTCCCAATGCCAGC
TCCAAAGGGCCCGACACTGTGGATTCCACAACTGACATCAAGGCAGACATCAACAAAACATACCGATGTG
TCAGCGACATCAGGGTCTACATGAAGAATGTGACCATTGTGCTCTGGGACGCTACTATCCAGGCCTACCT
GCCGAGTAGCAACTTCAGCAAGGAAGAGACACGCTGCCCACAGGATCAACCTTCCCCAACTACTGGGCCA
CCCAGCCCCTCACCACCACTTGTGCCCACAAACCCCAGTGTGTCCAAGTACAATGTGACTGGTGACAATG
GAACCTGCCTGCTGGCCTCTATGGCACTGCAACTCAACATCACCTACATGAAGAAGGACAACACGACTGT
GACCAGAGCATTCAACATCAACCCAAGTGACAAATATAGTGGGACTTGCGGTGCCCAGTTGGTGACCCTG
AAGGTGGGGAACAAGAGCAGAGTCCTGGAGCTGCAGTTTGGGATGAATGCCACTTCTAGCCTGTTTTTCC
TGCAAGGAGTTCAGTTGAACATGACTCTTCCTGATGCCATAGAGCCCACGTTCAGCACCTCCAACTATTC
CCTGAAAGCTCTTCAGGCCAGTGTCGGCAACTCATACAAGTGCAACAGTGAGGAGCACATCTTTGTCAGC
AAGGCGCTCGCCCTCAATGTCTTCAGCGTGCAAGTCCAGGCTTTCAGGGTAGAAAGTGACAGGTTTGGGT
CTGTGGAAGAGTGTGTACAGGACGGTAACAACATGCTGATCCCCATTGCTGTGGGCGGGGCCCTGGCAGG
GCTGGTCCTCATCGTCCTCATCGCCTACCTCATCGGCAGGAAGAGGAGTCACGCGGGCTATCAGACCATC
TCGGAATTCGGCTCCACCGGCTCCACCGGCTCCACCGGCGCGGATCCACCGGTCGCCACCATGGTGAGCA
AGGGCGAGGAGCTGTTCACCGGGGTGGTGCCCATCCTGGTCGAGCTGGACGGCGACGTAAACGGCCACAA
GTTCAGCGTGTCCGGCGAGGGCGAGGGCGATGCCACCTACGGCAAGCTGACCCTGAAGTTCATCTGCACC
ACCGGCAAGCTGCCCGTGCCCTGGCCCACCCTCGTGACCACCCTGTCCTGGGGCGTGCAGTGCTTCGCCC
GCTACCCCGACCACATGAAGCAGCACGACTTCTTCAAGTCCGCCATGCCCGAAGGCTACGTCCAGGAGCG
CACCATCTTCTTCAAGGACGACGGCAACTACAAGACCCGCGCCGAGGTGAAGTTCGAGGGCGACACCCTG
GTGAACCGCATCGAGCTGAAGGGCATCGACTTCAAGGAGGACGGCAACATCCTGGGGCACAAGCTGGAGT
ACAACTACATCAGCGACAACGTCTATATCACCGCCGACAAGCAGAAGAACGGCATCAAGGCCAACTTCAA
GATCCGCCACAACATCGAGGACGGCGGCGTGCAGCTCGCCGACCACTACCAGCAGAACACCCCCATCGGC
GACGGCCCCGTGCTGCTGCCCGACAACCACTACCTGAGCACCCAGTCCAAGCTGAGCAAAGACCCCAACG
AGAAGCGCGATCACATGGTCCTGCTGGAGTTCGTGACCGCCGCCGGGATCACTCTCGGCATGGACGAGCT
GTACAAGTAAAGCGGCCGCGACTCTAGATCATAATCAGCCATACCACA
