>Addgene plasmid #55568 | mTurquoise-Lysosomes-20 | addgene partial sequence | sequence record 127413 | EGFP-N 5'-CGTCGCCGTCCAGCTCGACCAG-3'
TCGCCCTTGCTCACCATGGTGGCGACCGGTGGATCCGCGCCGGTGGAGCCGGTGGAGCCGGTGGAGCCGA
ATTCCGAGATGGTCTGATAGCCCGCGTGACTCCTCTTCCTGCCGATGAGGTAGGCGATGAGGACGATGAG
GACCAGCCCTGCCAGGGCCCCGCCCACAGCAATGGGGATCAGCATGTTGTTACCGTCCTGTACACACTCT
TCCACAGACCCAAACCTGTCACTTTCTACCCTGAAAGCCTGGACTTGCACGCTGAAGACATTGAGGGCGA
GCGCCTTGCTGACAAAGATGTGCTCCTCACTGTTGCACTTGTATGAGTTGCCGACACTGGCCTGAAGAGC
TTTCAGGGAATAGTTGGAGGTGCTGAACGTGGGCTCTATGGCATCAGGAAGAGTCATGTTCAACTGAACT
CCTTGCAGGAAAAACAGGCTAGAAGTGGCATTCATCCCAAACTGCAGCTCCAGGACTCTGCTCTTGTTCC
CCACCTTCAGGGTCACCAACTGGGCACCGCAAGTCCCACTATATTTGTCACTTGGGTTGATGTTGAATGC
TCTGGTCACAGTCGTGTTGTCCTTCTTCATGTAGGTGATGTTGAGTTGCAGTGCCATAGAGGCCAGCAGG
CAGGTTCCATTGTCACCAGTCACATTGTACTTGGACACACTGGGGTTTGTGGGCACAAGTGGTGGTGAGG
GGCTGGGTGGCCCAGTAGTTGGGGAAGGTTGATCCTGTGGGCAGCGTGTCTCTTCCTTGCTGAAGTTGCT
ACTCGGCAGGTAGGCCTGGATAGTAGCGTCCCAGAGCACAATGGTCACATTCTTCATGTAGACCCTGATG
TCGCTGACACATCGGTATG
