[The description below was written by a language model from this plasmid's Addgene catalogue record.]
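Description:
mTurquoise-Lysosomes-20 is a mammalian expression plasmid that produces a fluorescently labelled lysosomal membrane marker. It is built on an mTurquoise fusion-vector backbone of about 4.75 kb (excluding the insert), is maintained at high copy number in E. coli under kanamycin selection, and carries a neomycin resistance marker so that stably transfected mammalian cells can be selected with G418. The record does not include a feature table, so the origin of replication and other backbone elements are not itemised. The 3′ sequencing primer name does suggest that an SV40 polyadenylation signal lies downstream of the expression cassette.

The insert is rat (R. norvegicus) LAMP1, lysosome-associated membrane protein 1, expressed from the strong constitutive CMV promoter. The cyan fluorescent protein mTurquoise is supplied by the backbone and fused to the C terminus of LAMP1. LAMP1 is an abundant transmembrane glycoprotein of the lysosomal limiting membrane, so the fusion carries the fluorophore to lysosome membranes, which is the localization stated in the record. The "20" in the name probably refers to the linker between LAMP1 and the fluorescent protein, but the record does not explain it, and the cloning method is listed as unknown.

The construct is meant as an organelle marker for fluorescence microscopy. It allows lysosomes to be visualised in transfected cells in the cyan channel, with excitation at 434 nm and emission at 474 nm. These spectral properties also make it suitable for use alongside green, yellow or red probes in multicolour imaging.
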