Addgene plasmid #55568: mTurquoise-Lysosomes-20
Purpose: Localization: Lysosome Membrane, Excitation: 434, Emission: 474
Depositing lab: Michael Davidson. Depositing organization: Florida State University, Tallahassee.
Backbone
  Vector backbone: mTurquoise
  Backbone size w/o insert (bp): 4750
  Vector type: Mammalian Expression
  Selectable markers: Neomycin (select with G418)
Growth in bacteria
  Bacterial resistance: Kanamycin, 50 μg/mL
  Growth temperature: 37°C
  Growth strain: DH5alpha
  Copy number: High Copy
Gene/Insert
  Gene/Insert name: LAMP1 (alt name: NM_012857.2)
  Species: R. norvegicus (rat)
  Promoter: CMV
  Tag / fusion protein: mTurquoise (C terminal on backbone)
  Cloning method: Unknown
  Sequencing primers: 5′ CMV-F; 3′ SV40pA-R
Terms and licenses: Academic/Nonprofit Terms; Industry Terms
Depositor comments: . Excitation = 434; Emission = 474
How to cite: mTurquoise-Lysosomes-20 was a gift from Michael Davidson (Addgene plasmid # 55568 ; http://n2t.net/addgene:55568 ; RRID:Addgene_55568)
